Addgene plasmid #209992: pLPS1
Purpose: Contains Level 0 Part: Ribosome binding site (RB0034) for the construction of Level 1 plasmids
Depositing lab: Georg Fritz & Thorsten Mascher. Depositing organization: University of Western Australia. Publication: The Marburg Collection: A Golden Gate DNA Assembly Framework for Synthetic Biology Applications in Vibrio natriegens. Stukenberg D, Hensel T, Hoff J, Daniel B, Inckemann R, Tedeschi JN, Nousch F, Fritz G. ACS Synth Biol. 2021 Aug 20;10(8):1904-1919. doi: 10.1021/acssynbio.1c00126. Epub 2021 Jul 13. PubMed 34255476.
Backbone
  Vector backbone: pLP1
  Vector type: Bacterial Expression
Growth in bacteria
  Bacterial resistance: Chloramphenicol, 25 μg/mL
  Growth temperature: 37°C
  Growth strain: DH5alpha
  Copy number: Low Copy
Gene/Insert
  Gene/Insert name: RBS (RB0034)
  Species: Synthetic
  Cloning method: Restriction Enzyme; 5′ cloning site BsmBI (destroyed during cloning); 3′ cloning site BsmBI (destroyed during cloning)
Terms and licenses: Academic/Nonprofit Terms; Industry Terms: Not Available to Industry
Depositor comments: Original Marburg Collection name: pMC0_3_07_RB0034
How to cite: pLPS1 was a gift from Georg Fritz & Thorsten Mascher (Addgene plasmid # 209992 ; http://n2t.net/addgene:209992 ; RRID:Addgene_209992)
