[The description below was written by a language model from this plasmid's Addgene catalogue record and pLannotate feature annotations shown in this document.]
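Description:
pLPS1 is a small (about 2.1 kb) bacterial Level 0 part plasmid from a Golden Gate modular cloning toolkit, originally named pMC0_3_07_RB0034 in the Marburg Collection, a framework developed for synthetic biology in Vibrio natriegens. It is built on the pLP1 backbone and carries a single synthetic basic part, the ribosome binding site RB0034. The part was inserted through BsmBI sites that were destroyed in the process, as is usual when a part is domesticated into a Level 0 entry vector. It is stored there so it can be combined with promoter, coding sequence, terminator and other parts to build Level 1 transcription-unit plasmids. The plasmid therefore serves as a parts donor rather than an expression construct in its own right, despite being catalogued as a bacterial expression vector.

The feature table shows a backbone resembling the BioBrick pSB1C3 type. BioBrick prefix and suffix sequences flank a short region of roughly 60 bp where the RBS part presumably sits, although the RBS itself is not annotated. This region is followed by a his operon terminator, and a further putative bacterial terminator lies on the other side, which helps insulate the part site from transcriptional read-through. Selection is by chloramphenicol resistance, encoded by the cat gene under its native promoter and ended by the lambda t0 terminator. Replication relies on a ColE1/pMB1-type origin, which the annotation describes as high copy, whereas the catalogue entry lists the plasmid as low copy. The record does not resolve this discrepancy. No promoter or reporter is associated with the insert.
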