Features (pLannotate 1.2.2; 8 found; start..end, strand, type, name):
      1..22      +  misc_feature   BioBrick prefix: BioBrick prefix for parts that do not start with "ATG"
     84..103     +  misc_feature   BioBrick suffix: universal suffix for all parts
    104..161     +  terminator     his operon terminator: This putative transcriptin terminator from the E. coli his operon has a 2-bp deletion introduced during synthesis. Its efficiency has not been determined.
    356..944     -  rep_origin     ori: high-copy-number ColE1/pMB1/pBR322/pUC origin of replication
   1127..1221    -  terminator     lambda t0 terminator: transcription terminator from phage lambda
   1245..1901    -  CDS            cat: CAT_ECOLX - Experimental evidence at protein level: Swiss-Prot protein existence level 1. This enzyme is an effector of chloramphenicol resistance in bacteria. From Escherichia coli. This protein is used as a marker in many commonly used cloning vectors, such as pACYC184.
   1902..1999    -  promoter       cat promoter: promoter of the E. coli cat gene encoding chloramphenicol acetyltransferase
   2085..2128    -  terminator     bacterial terminator: putative bacterial transcription terminator
>Addgene plasmid #209992 | pLPS1 | addgene full sequence | sequence record 419490 | Addgene NGS Result
GAATTCGCGGCCGCTTCTAGAGCGATGAGTGGTCTCGTACTAGAGAAAGAGGAGAAATAATCAATGTGAG
ACCACTCATCGCGACTAGTAGCGGCCGCTGCAGTCCGGCAAAAAAGGGCAAGGTGTCACCACCCTGCCCT
TTTTCTTTAAAACCGAAAAGATTACTTCGCGTTATGCAGGCTTCCTCGCTCACTGACTCGCTGCGCTCGG
TCGTTCGGCTGCGGCGAGCGGTATCAGCTCACTCAAAGGCGGTAATACGGTTATCCACAGAATCAGGGGA
TAACGCAGGAAAGAACATGTGAGCAAAAGGCCAGCAAAAGGCCAGGAACCGTAAAAAGGCCGCGTTGCTG
GCGTTTTTCCACAGGCTCCGCCCCCCTGACGAGCATCACAAAAATCGACGCTCAAGTCAGAGGTGGCGAA
ACCCGACAGGACTATAAAGATACCAGGCGTTTCCCCCTGGAAGCTCCCTCGTGCGCTCTCCTGTTCCGAC
CCTGCCGCTTACCGGATACCTGTCCGCCTTTCTCCCTTCGGGAAGCGTGGCGCTTTCTCATAGCTCACGC
TGTAGGTATCTCAGTTCGGTGTAGGTCGTTCGCTCCAAGCTGGGCTGTGTGCACGAACCCCCCGTTCAGC
CCGACCGCTGCGCCTTATCCGGTAACTATCGTCTTGAGTCCAACCCGGTAAGACACGACTTATCGCCACT
GGCAGCAGCCACTGGTAACAGGATTAGCAGAGCGAGGTATGTAGGCGGTGCTACAGAGTTCTTGAAGTGG
TGGCCTAACTACGGCTACACTAGAAGAACAGTATTTGGTATCTGCGCTCTGCTGAAGCCAGTTACCTTCG
GAAAAAGAGTTGGTAGCTCTTGATCCGGCAAACAAACCACCGCTGGTAGCGGTGGTTTTTTTGTTTGCAA
GCAGCAGATTACGCGCAGAAAAAAAGGATCTCAAGAAGATCCTTTGATCTTTTCTACGGGGTCTGACGCT
CAGTGGAACGAAAACTCACGTTAAGGGATTTTGGTCATGAGATTATCAAAAAGGATCTTCACCTAGATCC
TTTTAAATTAAAAATGAAGTTTTAAATCAATCTAAAGTATATATGAGTAAACTTGGTCTGACAGCTCGAG
GCTTGGATTCTCACCAATAAAAAACGCCCGGCGGCAACCGAGCGTTCTGAACAAATCCAGATGGAGTTCT
GAGGTCATTACTGGATCTATCAACAGGAGTCCAAGCGAGCTCGATATCAAATTACGCCCCGCCCTGCCAC
TCGTCGCAGTACTGTTGTAATTCATTAAGCATTCTGCCGACATGGAAGCCATCACAAACGGCATGATGAA
CCTGAATCGCCAGCGGCATCAGCACCTTGTCGCCTTGCGTATAATATTTGCCCATGGTGAAAACGGGGGC
GAAGAAGTTGTCCATATTGGCCACGTTTAAATCAAAACTGGTGAAACTCACCCAGGGATTGGCTGATACG
AAAAACATATTCTCAATAAACCCTTTAGGGAAATAGGCCAGGTTTTCACCGTAACACGCCACATCTTGCG
AATATATGTGTAGAAACTGCCGGAAATCGTCGTGGTATTCACTCCAGAGTGATGAAAACGTTTCAGTTTG
CTCATGGAAAACGGTGTAACAAGGGTGAACACTATCCCATATCACCAGCTCACCGTCTTTCATTGCCATA
CGAAATTCCGGATGAGCATTCATCAGGCGGGCAAGAATGTGAATAAAGGCCGGATAAAACTTGTGCTTAT
TTTTCTTTACGGTCTTTAAAAAGGCCGTAATATCCAGCTGAACGGTCTGGTTATAGGTACATTGAGCAAC
TGACTGAAATGCCTCAAAATGTTCTTTACGATGCCATTGGGATATATCAACGGTGGTATATCCAGTGATT
TTTTTCTCCATTTTAGCTTCCTTAGCTCCTGAAAATCTCGATAACTCAAAAAATACGCCCGGTAGTGATC
TTATTTCATTATGGTGAAAGTTGGAACCTCTTACGTGCCCGATCAACTCGAGTGCCACCTGACGTCTAAG
AAACCATTATTATCATGACATTAACCTATAAAAATAGGCGTATCACGAGGCAGAATTTCAGATAAAAAAA
ATCCTTAGCTTTCGCTAAGGATGATTTCTG
